>Addgene plasmid #206223 | mc2 blast EF1a | addgene full sequence | sequence record 406180 | Addgene NGS Result
TCCCCGAAAAGTGCCACCTGACGTCGACGGATCGGGAGATCTCCCGATCCCCTATGGTGCACTCTCAGTA
CAATCTGCTCTGATGCCGCATAGTTAAGCCAGTATCTGCTCCCTGCTTGTGTGTTGGAGGTCGCTGAGTA
GTGCGCGAGCAAAATTTAAGCTACAACAAGGCAAGGCTTGACCGACAATTGCATGAAGAATCTGCTTAGG
GTTAGGCGTTTTGCGCTGCTTCGCGATGTACGGGCCAGATATACGCGTGGGCAGAGCGCACATCGCCCAC
AGTCCCCGAGAAGTTGGGGGGAGGGGTCGGCAATTGATCCGGTGCCTAGAGAAGGTGGCGCGGGGTAAAC
TGGGAAAGTGATGTCGTGTACTGGCTCCGCCTTTTTCCCGAGGGTGGGGGAGAACCGTATATAAGTGCAG
TAGTCGCCGTGAACGTTCTTTTTCGCAACGGGTTTGCCGCCAGAACACAGGCTAGCGTTTAAACTTAAGC
TTGGTACCGAGCTCGGATCCACTAGTCCAGTGTGGTGGAATTCAAAGTGCTGAGATTACAGGCGTGAGCC
ACCACCCCCGGCCCACTTTTTGTAAAGGTACGTACTAATGACTTTTTTTTTATACTTCAGGGAGACGGTT
GTGTACGTCTCGGTAAGAAGCAAGGAAAAGAATTAGGCTCGGCACGGTAGCTCACACCTGTAATCCCAGC
ACTCGAGTCTAGAGGGCCCGTTTAAACCCGCTGATCAGCCTCGACTGTGCCTTCTAGTTGCCAGCCATCT
GTTGTTTGCCCCTCCCCCGTGCCTTCCTTGACCCTGGAAGGTGCCACTCCCACTGTCCTTTCCTAATAAA
ATGAGGAAATTGCATCGCATTGTCTGAGTAGGTGTCATTCTATTCTGGGGGGTGGGGTGGGGCAGGACAG
CAAGGGGGAGGATTGGGAAGACAATAGCAGGCATGCTGGGGATGCGGTGGGCTCTATGGCTTCTGAGGCG
GAAAGAACCAGCTGGGGCTCTAGGGGGTATCCCC
[124 nt withheld, positions 1015-1138]
C
[91 nt withheld, positions 1140-1230]
A
[49 nt withheld, positions 1232-1280]
CCTTTGACGTTGGAGTCCACGTTCTTT
[37 nt withheld, positions 1308-1344]
ACCCTATCTCGGTCTATTCTTTTGATTTATAAGGGATTTTGCCGATTTCGGCCTATTGGTTAAAAAATGA
GCTGATTTAACAAAAATTTAACGCGAATTAATTCTGTGGAATGTGTGTCAGTTAGGGTGTGGAAAGTCCC
CAGGCTCCCCAGCAGGCAGAAGTATGCAAAGCATGCATCTCAATTAGTCAGCAACCAGGTGTGGAAAGTC
CCCAGGCTCCCCAGCAGGCAGAAGTATGCAAAGCATGCATCTCAATTAGTCAGCAACCATAGTCCCGCCC
CTAACTCCGCCCATCCCGCCCCTAACTCCGCCCAGTTCCGCCCATTCTCCGCCCCATGGCTGACTAATTT
TTTTTATTTATGCAGAGGCCGAGGCCGCCTCTGCCTCTGAGCTATTCCAGAAGTAGTGAGGAGGCTTTTT
TGGAGGCCTAGGCTTTTGCAAAAAGCTCCCGGGACCGGTGCCACCATGGCCAAGCCTTTGTCTCAAGAAG
AATCCACCCTCATTGAAAGAGCAACGGCTACAATCAACAGCATCCCCATCTCTGAAGACTACAGCGTCGC
CAGCGCAGCTCTCTCTAGCGACGGCCGCATCTTCACTGGTGTCAATGTATATCATTTTACTGGGGGACCT
TGTGCAGAACTCGTGGTGCTGGGCACTGCTGCTGCTGCGGCAGCTGGCAACCTGACTTGTATCGTCGCGA
TCGGAAATGAGAACAGGGGCATCTTGAGCCCCTGCGGACGGTGCCGACAGGTGCTTCTCGATCTGCATCC
TGGGATCAAAGCCATAGTGAAGGACAGTGATGGACAGCCGACGGCAGTTGGGATTCGTGAATTGCTGCCC
TCTGGTTATGTGTGGGAGGGCTAATTCGAAATGACCGACCAAGCGACGCCCAACCTGCCATCACGAGATT
TCGATTCCACCGCCGCCTTCTATGAAAGGTTGGGCTTCGGAATCGTTTTCCGGGACGCCGGCTGGATGAT
CCTCCAGCGCGGGGATCTCATGCTGGAGTTCTTCGCCCACCCCAACTTGTTTATTGCAGCTTATAATGGT
TACAAATAAAGCAATAGCATCACAAATTTCACAAATAAAGCATTTTTTTCACTGCATTCTAGTTGTGGTT
TGTCCAAACTCATCAATGTATCTTATCATGTCTGTATACCGTCGACCTCTAGCTAGAGCTTGGCGTAATC
ATGGTCATAGCTGTTTCCTGTGTGAAATTGTTATCCGCTCACAATTCCACACAACATACGAGCCGGAAGC
ATAAAGTGTAAAGCCTGGGGTGCCTAATGAGTGAGCTAACTCACATTAATTGCGTTGCGCTCACTGCCCG
CTTTCCAGTCGGGAAACCTGTCGTGCCAGCTGCATTAATGAATCGGCCAACGCGCGGGGAGAGGCGGTTT
GCGTATTGGGCGCTCTTCCGCTTCCTCGCTCACTGACTCGCTGCGCTCGGTCGTTCGGCTGCGGCGAGCG
GTATCAGCTCACTCAAAGGCGGTAATACGGTTATCCACAGAATCAGGGGATAACGCAGGAAAGAACATGT
GAGCAAAAGGCCAGCAAAAGGCCAGGAACCGTAAAAAGGCCGCGTTGCTGGCGTTTTTCCATAGGCTCCG
CCCCCCTGACGAGCATCACAAAAATCGACGCTCAAGTCAGAGGTGGCGAAACCCGACAGGACTATAAAGA
TACCAGGCGTTTCCCCCTGGAAGCTCCCTCGTGCGCTCTCCTGTTCCGACCCTGCCGCTTACCGGATACC
TGTCCGCCTTTCTCCCTTCGGGAAGCGTGGCGCTTTCTCATAGCTCACGCTGTAGGTATCTCAGTTCGGT
GTAGGTCGTTCGCTCCAAGCTGGGCTGTGTGCACGAACCCCCCGTTCAGCCCGACCGCTGCGCCTTATCC
GGTAACTATCGTCTTGAGTCCAACCCGGTAAGACACGACTTATCGCCACTGGCAGCAGCCACTGGTAACA
GGATTAGCAGAGCGAGGTATGTAGGCGGTGCTACAGAGTTCTTGAAGTGGTGGCCTAACTACGGCTACAC
TAGAAGAACAGTATTTGGTATCTGCGCTCTGCTGAAGCCAGTTACCTTCGGAAAAAGAGTTGGTAGCTCT
TGATCCGGCAAACAAACCACCGCTGGTAGCGGTGGTTTTTTTGTTTGCAAGCAGCAGATTACGCGCAGAA
AAAAAGGATCTCAAGAAGATCCTTTGATCTTTTCTACGGGGTCTGACGCTCAGTGGAACGAAAACTCACG
TTAAGGGATTTTGGTCATGAGATTATCAAAAAGGATCTTCACCTAGATCCTTTTAAATTAAAAATGAAGT
TTTAAATCAATCTAAAGTATATATGAGTAAACTTGGTCTGACAGTTACCAATGCTTAATCAGTGAGGCAC
CTATCTCAGCGATCTGTCTATTTCGTTCATCCATAGTTGCCTGACTCCCCGTCGTGTAGATAACTACGAT
ACGGGAGGGCTTACCATCTGGCCCCAGTGCTGCAATGATACCGCGAGACCCACGCTCACCGGCTCCAGAT
TTATCAGCAATAAACCAGCCAGCCGGAAGGGCCGAGCGCAGAAGTGGTCCTGCAACTTTATCCGCCTCCA
TCCAGTCTATTAATTGTTGCCGGGAAGCTAGAGTAAGTAGTTCGCCAGTTAATAGTTTGCGCAACGTTGT
TGCCATTGCTACAGGCATCGTGGTGTCACGCTCGTCGTTTGGTATGGCTTCATTCAGCTCCGGTTCCCAA
CGATCAAGGCGAGTTACATGATCCCCCATGTTGTGCAAAAAAGCGGTTAGCTCCTTCGGTCCTCCGATCG
TTGTCAGAAGTAAGTTGGCCGCAGTGTTATCACTCATGGTTATGGCAGCACTGCATAATTCTCTTACTGT
CATGCCATCCGTAAGATGCTTTTCTGTGACTGGTGAGTACTCAACCAAGTCATTCTGAGAATAGTGTATG
CGGCGACCGAGTTGCTCTTGCCCGGCGTCAATACGGGATAATACCGCGCCACATAGCAGAACTTTAAAAG
TGCTCATCATTGGAAAACGTTCTTCGGGGCGAAAACTCTCAAGGATCTTACCGCTGTTGAGATCCAGTTC
GATGTAACCCACTCGTGCACCCAACTGATCTTCAGCATCTTTTACTTTCACCAGCGTTTCTGGGTGAGCA
AAAACAGGAAGGCAAAATGCCGCAAAAAAGGGAATAAGGGCGACACGGAAATGTTGAATACTCATACTCT
TCCTTTTTCAATATTATTGAAGCATTTATCAGGGTTATTGTCTCATGAGCGGATACATATTTGAATGTAT
TTAGAAAAATAAACAAATAGGGGTTCCGCGCACATT
Features (pLannotate 1.2.2; 17 found; start..end, strand, type, name):
     53..105     -  misc_feature   bom (fragment): basis of mobility region from pBR322
    259..470     +  promoter       EF-1α core promoter: core promoter for human elongation factor EF-1α
    685..701     -  CDS            GFP11x7 (fragment): seven tandem copies of the 11th β-strand of superfolder GFP each GFP11 associates with GFP(1-10), consisting of the first 10 β-strands, to reconstitute fluorescent GFP (Kamiyama et al., 2016)
    745..969     +  polyA_signal   bGH poly(A) signal: bovine growth hormone polyadenylation signal
    973..994     +  promoter       SV40 promoter (fragment): SV40 enhancer and early promoter
   1015..1443    +  rep_origin     f1 ori (sequence partly withheld): f1 bacteriophage origin of replication; arrow indicates direction of (+) strand synthesis
   1457..1786    +  promoter       SV40 promoter: SV40 enhancer and early promoter
   1810..2208    +  CDS            BSD: blasticidin S deaminase; Aspergillus terreus BSD; confers resistance to blasticidin
   2215..2373    +  CDS            ble (fragment): BLE_KLEPN - Experimental evidence at protein level: Swiss-Prot protein existence level 1. Binding protein with a strong affinity to the bleomycin family of antibiotics. Binds to CL990; an antimitotic-antibiotic compound. From Klebsiella pneumoniae.
   2368..2489    +  polyA_signal   SV40 poly(A) signal: SV40 polyadenylation signal
   2562..2578    -  protein_bind   lac operator: The lac repressor binds to the lac operator to inhibit transcription in E. coli. This inhibition can be relieved by adding lactose or isopropyl-β-D-thiogalactopyranoside (IPTG). lac repressor encoded by lacI
   2586..2616    -  promoter       lac promoter: promoter for the E. coli lac operon
   2631..2652    -  protein_bind   CAP binding site: CAP binding activates transcription in the presence of cAMP. E. coli catabolite activator protein
   2665..2757    -  CDS            lacI (fragment): lac repressor; lacI; The lac repressor binds to the lac operator to inhibit transcription in E. coli. This inhibition can be relieved by adding lactose or isopropyl-β-D-thiogalactopyranoside (IPTG).
   2940..3528    -  rep_origin     ori: high-copy-number ColE1/pMB1/pBR322/pUC origin of replication
   3699..4559    -  CDS            AmpR: β-lactamase; bla; confers resistance to ampicillin, carbenicillin, and related antibiotics
   4560..4664    -  promoter       AmpR promoter: bla
