[The description below was written by a language model from this plasmid's Addgene catalogue record and pLannotate feature annotations shown in this document.]
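Description:
mc2 blast EF1a is an empty mammalian expression backbone for overexpressing circular RNAs, derived from the pcDNA3.1(+) CircRNA Mini Vector. It is maintained in E. coli as a high-copy plasmid through a ColE1/pUC-type origin and an ampicillin resistance gene with its own bla promoter. It also carries an f1 phage origin. For selection in mammalian cells, the neomycin resistance gene of the parent was replaced with a blasticidin S deaminase (BSD) gene, which is driven by the SV40 enhancer/early promoter and terminated by the SV40 poly(A) signal.

The expression unit replaces the parental CMV enhancer/promoter with an EF1α promoter, annotated in the sequence as the EF-1α core promoter, and ends in the bovine growth hormone polyadenylation signal. According to the depositor, partial ZKSCAN1 intron 1 and partial ZKSCAN1 intron 3 sequences lie between these elements, separated by a pair of BsmBI sites. These intron segments are not called by the automated feature table, and the short GFP11, ble, lacI and bom fragments it does list look like incidental matches or backbone remnants rather than functional parts. DNA encoding the exon sequence to be circularised is cloned into the BsmBI sites, a type IIS enzyme arrangement in keeping with the scarless design described in the associated publication. In this mini-vector design, the flanking intronic sequences promote back-splicing of the transcribed insert into a circular RNA.

The intron cassette sits on an EcoRI–XhoI fragment, and removing it turns the plasmid into a conventional EF1α-driven cDNA expression vector that uses the surrounding polylinker sites. No insert is present in the deposited plasmid.
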