Addgene plasmid #206223: mc2 blast EF1a
Purpose: (Empty Backbone) For expressing cloned exons as circular RNA. Alternatively, for expressing cDNA (if the EcoRI-XhoI restriction fragment is also removed).
Depositing lab: Simon Conn & Brett Stringer. Depositing organization: Flinders University. Publication: Versatile toolkit for highly-efficient and scarless overexpression of circular RNAs. Stringer BW, Gabryelska M, Marri S, Clark L, Lin H, Gantley L, Liu R, Wilusz JE, Conn VM, Conn SJ. bioRxiv. 2023 Nov 22:2023.11.21.568171. doi: 10.1101/2023.11.21.568171. Preprint. PubMed 38045421.
Backbone
  Vector backbone: pcDNA3.1(+) CircRNA Mini Vector
  Backbone manufacturer: Addgene ID 60648
  Vector type: Mammalian Expression, Synthetic Biology
  Selectable markers: Blasticidin
Growth in bacteria
  Bacterial resistance: Ampicillin, 100 μg/mL
  Growth temperature: 37°C
  Growth strain: DH5alpha
  Copy number: High Copy
Gene/Insert
  Gene/Insert name: None
Terms and licenses: Academic/Nonprofit Terms; Industry Terms: Not Available to Industry
Depositor comments: ZKSCAN1 intron 1 (partial) & ZKSCAN1 intron 3 (partial) separated by a pair of BsmBI restriction sites. 5' Cloning Site: EcoRI (not destroyed), 3' Cloning Site: XhoI (not destroyed). The mc2 and pF mc2 series of plasmids were designed and created by Dr Brett Stringer in the laboratory of Prof Simon Conn. They are based on the original circRNA mini vector design of Liang & Wilusz, 2014. The pair of BsmBI restriction sites is the cloning site for DNA specifying the RNA sequence to be circularised. For cloning cDNA, the 5' restriction site should be either NheI, BmtI, AflII, HindIII, Acc65I, KpnI, Eco53kI, SacI, BamHI, SpeI, BstXI or EcoRI and the 3' restriction site should be either XhoI, PspXI, XbaI, PspOMI or ApaI. The neoR gene of Addgene plasmid ID 60648 also was replaced with the blastR gene from Addgene plasmid ID 98293. The CMV enhancer/promoter of Addgene plasmid ID 60648 also was replaced with the EF1a promoter from Addgene plasmid ID 98290. Please visit https://doi.org/10.1101/2023.11.21.568171 for bioRxiv preprint.
How to cite: mc2 blast EF1a was a gift from Simon Conn & Brett Stringer (Addgene plasmid # 206223 ; http://n2t.net/addgene:206223 ; RRID:Addgene_206223)
